Addgene plasmid #186985: pDF0428 huDisCas7-11-R1045-GGGS-R1122-U6-pro-Gluc
Purpose: AAV transgene plasmid for Cas7-11-R1045-GGGS-R1122, with U6 promoter-driven expression of Gluc crRNA guide
Depositing lab: Omar Abudayyeh & Jonathan Gootenberg. Depositing organization: Massachusetts Institute of Technology. Publication: Structure and engineering of the type III-E CRISPR-Cas7-11 effector complex. Kato K, Zhou W, Okazaki S, Isayama Y, Nishizawa T, Gootenberg JS, Abudayyeh OO, Nishimasu H. Cell. 2022 May 25. pii: S0092-8674(22)00581-5. doi: 10.1016/j.cell.2022.05.003. PubMed 35643083.
Backbone
  Vector backbone: N/A
  Vector type: AAV
Growth in bacteria
  Bacterial resistance: Ampicillin, 100 μg/mL
  Growth temperature: 37°C
  Growth strain: NEB Stable
  Copy number: High Copy
Gene/Insert
  Gene/Insert name: cas7-11-r1045-gggs-r1122, Gluc crRNA guide
  gRNA/shRNA sequence: crRNA: gTTGatgtcacggaacTGCAGCCAGCTTTCCGGGCATTGGCTTCCATttttttt
  Species: D. ishitomonii
  Mutation: r1045-gggs-r1122 deletion
  Cloning method: Gibson Cloning
Terms and licenses: Academic/Nonprofit Terms; Industry Terms: Not Available to Industry
Depositor comments: Please note: Plasmid contains an A1290V mutation in cas7-11-r1045-gggs-r1122 and an 18bp deletion immediately downstream of the crRNA sequence. These differences are not known to affect plasmid function.
How to cite: pDF0428 huDisCas7-11-R1045-GGGS-R1122-U6-pro-Gluc was a gift from Omar Abudayyeh & Jonathan Gootenberg (Addgene plasmid # 186985 ; http://n2t.net/addgene:186985 ; RRID:Addgene_186985)
