[The description below was written by a language model from this plasmid's Addgene catalogue record and pLannotate feature annotations shown in this document.]
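Description:
pDF0428 huDisCas7-11-R1045-GGGS-R1122-U6-pro-Gluc is an AAV transgene plasmid that carries a compacted, human codon-optimised version of the type III-E CRISPR effector Cas7-11 from D. ishitomonii, together with a guide RNA cassette. The backbone is not named in the record. The annotated sequence (8,241 nt) shows a high-copy ColE1/pUC-type origin, an ampicillin resistance gene with its own promoter, and an f1 origin for propagation and selection in E. coli. Short lacZα and lacI matches appear to be backbone remnants next to the inverted terminal repeats.

The payload lies between two AAV2 ITRs, one annotated only as a fragment, which allow the intervening DNA to be packaged into recombinant AAV particles. A partial CMV enhancer match and an EF-1α core promoter sit upstream of a roughly 4.6 kb unannotated stretch. By position this stretch corresponds to the Cas7-11 coding sequence, and it ends at a synthetic polyadenylation signal. In this variant the segment between R1045 and R1122 is deleted and replaced by a GGGS linker, which shortens the protein, consistent with the tight cargo limit of an AAV genome. Immediately downstream, a human U6 Pol III promoter drives a crRNA. Its spacer is detected as a short antisense match to Gaussia luciferase, consistent with a guide targeting Gluc mRNA. The depositor notes an A1290V substitution in the effector and an 18 bp deletion just after the crRNA, neither of which is known to affect function.

The construct provides single-vector delivery of the effector and guide for programmable RNA knockdown in mammalian cells, with a Gluc reporter transcript as the target.
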