Features (pLannotate 1.2.2; 14 found; start..end, strand, type, name):
    182..770     -  rep_origin     ori: high-copy-number ColE1/pMB1/pBR322/pUC origin of replication
    941..1801    -  CDS            AmpR: β-lactamase; bla; confers resistance to ampicillin, carbenicillin, and related antibiotics
   1802..1906    -  promoter       AmpR promoter: bla
   1959..2387    -  rep_origin     f1 ori (sequence partly withheld): f1 bacteriophage origin of replication; arrow indicates direction of (+) strand synthesis
   2392..2461    -  CDS            lacZα (fragment): LacZα fragment of β-galactosidase; lacZ fragment
   2456..2588    -  repeat_region  AAV2 ITR (fragment): inverted terminal repeat of adeno-associated virus serotype 2 inverted
   2649..2767    +  enhancer       CMV enhancer (fragment): human cytomegalovirus immediate early enhancer
   2785..2803    +  CDS            small t antigen (fragment): SV40 (simian virus 40) small t antigen
   2829..3040    +  promoter       EF-1α core promoter: core promoter for human elongation factor EF-1α
   7638..7686    +  polyA_signal   poly(A) signal: synthetic polyadenylation signal
   7687..7927    +  promoter       U6 promoter: RNA polymerase III promoter for human U6 snRNA
   7952..7982    -  CDS            hGLuc (fragment): secreted Gaussia luciferase human codon-optimized
   8057..8190    +  repeat_region  AAV2 ITR: inverted terminal repeat of adeno-associated virus serotype 2 inverted
   8184..8240    -  CDS            lacI (fragment): lac repressor; lacI; The lac repressor binds to the lac operator to inhibit transcription in E. coli. This inhibition can be relieved by adding lactose or isopropyl-β-D-thiogalactopyranoside (IPTG).
>Addgene plasmid #186985 | pDF0428 huDisCas7-11-R1045-GGGS-R1122-U6-pro-Gluc | addgene full sequence | sequence record 369999 | Addgene NGS Result
CTTCCGCTTCCTCGCTCACTGACTCGCTGCGCTCGGTCGTTCGGCTGCGGCGAGCGGTATCAGCTCACTC
AAAGGCGGTAATACGGTTATCCACAGAATCAGGGGATAACGCAGGAAAGAACATGTGAGCAAAAGGCCAG
CAAAAGGCCAGGAACCGTAAAAAGGCCGCGTTGCTGGCGTTTTTCCATAGGCTCCGCCCCCCTGACGAGC
ATCACAAAAATCGACGCTCAAGTCAGAGGTGGCGAAACCCGACAGGACTATAAAGATACCAGGCGTTTCC
CCCTGGAAGCTCCCTCGTGCGCTCTCCTGTTCCGACCCTGCCGCTTACCGGATACCTGTCCGCCTTTCTC
CCTTCGGGAAGCGTGGCGCTTTCTCATAGCTCACGCTGTAGGTATCTCAGTTCGGTGTAGGTCGTTCGCT
CCAAGCTGGGCTGTGTGCACGAACCCCCCGTTCAGCCCGACCGCTGCGCCTTATCCGGTAACTATCGTCT
TGAGTCCAACCCGGTAAGACACGACTTATCGCCACTGGCAGCAGCCACTGGTAACAGGATTAGCAGAGCG
AGGTATGTAGGCGGTGCTACAGAGTTCTTGAAGTGGTGGCCTAACTACGGCTACACTAGAAGAACAGTAT
TTGGTATCTGCGCTCTGCTGAAGCCAGTTACCTTCGGAAAAAGAGTTGGTAGCTCTTGATCCGGCAAACA
AACCACCGCTGGTAGCGGTGGTTTTTTTGTTTGCAAGCAGCAGATTACGCGCAGAAAAAAAGGATCTCAA
GAAGATCCTTTGATCTTTTCTACGGGGTCTGACGCTCAGTGGAACGAAAACTCACGTTAAGGGATTTTGG
TCATGAGATTATCAAAAAGGATCTTCACCTAGATCCTTTTAAATTAAAAATGAAGTTTTAAATCAATCTA
AAGTATATATGAGTAAACTTGGTCTGACAGTTACCAATGCTTAATCAGTGAGGCACCTATCTCAGCGATC
TGTCTATTTCGTTCATCCATAGTTGCCTGACTCCCCGTCGTGTAGATAACTACGATACGGGAGGGCTTAC
CATCTGGCCCCAGTGCTGCAATGATACCGCGAGACCCACGCTCACCGGCTCCAGATTTATCAGCAATAAA
CCAGCCAGCCGGAAGGGCCGAGCGCAGAAGTGGTCCTGCAACTTTATCCGCCTCCATCCAGTCTATTAAT
TGTTGCCGGGAAGCTAGAGTAAGTAGTTCGCCAGTTAATAGTTTGCGCAACGTTGTTGCCATTGCTACAG
GCATCGTGGTGTCACGCTCGTCGTTTGGTATGGCTTCATTCAGCTCCGGTTCCCAACGATCAAGGCGAGT
TACATGATCCCCCATGTTGTGCAAAAAAGCGGTTAGCTCCTTCGGTCCTCCGATCGTTGTCAGAAGTAAG
TTGGCCGCAGTGTTATCACTCATGGTTATGGCAGCACTGCATAATTCTCTTACTGTCATGCCATCCGTAA
GATGCTTTTCTGTGACTGGTGAGTACTCAACCAAGTCATTCTGAGAATAGTGTATGCGGCGACCGAGTTG
CTCTTGCCCGGCGTCAATACGGGATAATACCGCGCCACATAGCAGAACTTTAAAAGTGCTCATCATTGGA
AAACGTTCTTCGGGGCGAAAACTCTCAAGGATCTTACCGCTGTTGAGATCCAGTTCGATGTAACCCACTC
GTGCACCCAACTGATCTTCAGCATCTTTTACTTTCACCAGCGTTTCTGGGTGAGCAAAAACAGGAAGGCA
AAATGCCGCAAAAAAGGGAATAAGGGCGACACGGAAATGTTGAATACTCATACTCTTCCTTTTTCAATAT
TATTGAAGCATTTATCAGGGTTATTGTCTCATGAGCGGATACATATTTGAATGTATTTAGAAAAATAAAC
AAATAGGGGTTCCGCGCACATTTCCCCGAAAAGTGCCACCTAAATTGTAAGCGTTAATATTTTGTTAAAA
TTCGCGTTAAATTTTTGTTAAATCAGCTCATTTTTTAACCAATAGGCCGAAATCGGCAAAATCCCTTATA
AATCAAAAGAATAGACCGAGATAGGGT
[37 nt withheld, positions 2058-2094]
AAAGAACGTGGACTCCAACGTCAAAGG
[49 nt withheld, positions 2122-2170]
T
[91 nt withheld, positions 2172-2262]
G
[124 nt withheld, positions 2264-2387]
CCCATTCGCCATTCAGGCTGCGCAACTGTTGGGAAGGGCGATCGGTGCGGGCCTCTTCGCTATTACGCCA
GCTGCGCGCTCGCTCGCTCACTGAGGCCGCCCGGGCAAAGCCCGGGCGTCGGGCGACCTTTGGTCGCCCG
GCCTCAGTGAGCGAGCGAGCGCGCAGAGAGGGAGTGGCCAACTCCATCACTAGGGGTTCCTTGTAGTTAA
TGATTAACCCGCCATGCTACTTATCTACGTAGCCATGCTCTAGGAAGAGTACCATTGACGTCAATAATGA
CGTATGTTCCCATAGTAACGCCAATAGGGACTTTCCATTGACGTCAATGGGTGGAGTATTTACGGTAAAC
TGCCCACTTGGCAGTACATCAAGTGTATCAGTGGTTTGTCTGGTCAACTAGGTCTTGAAAGGAGTGGGAA
TTGGCTCCGGTGCCCGTCAGTGGGCAGAGCGCACATCGCCCACAGTCCCCGAGAAGTTGGGGGGAGGGGT
CGGCAATTGATCCGGTGCCTAGAGAAGGTGGCGCGGGGTAAACTGGGAAAGTGATGTCGTGTACTGGCTC
CGCCTTTTTCCCGAGGGTGGGGGAGAACCGTATATAAGTGCAGTAGTCGCCGTGAACGTTCTTTTTCGCA
ACGGGTTTGCCGCCAGAACACAGGGCCACCATGACGACTACTATGAAGATTTCAATTGAATTCCTCGAGC
CGTTTCGGATGACCAAATGGCAGGAAAGCACTAGGCGAAACAAGAACAACAAGGAATTTGTTCGCGGCCA
AGCTTTTGCAAGATGGCATAGAAATAAGAAGGATAACACAAAAGGGCGGCCTTACATAACTGGGACATTG
CTGCGGTCCGCAGTAATTAGAAGCGCGGAAAACCTGCTGACATTGAGTGATGGGAAAATTAGCGAAAAGA
CATGTTGTCCTGGGAAATTTGATACGGAAGATAAAGACAGGTTGCTGCAATTGAGGCAGCGGTCCACCCT
TCGTTGGACCGATAAGAACCCCTGTCCAGATAACGCTGAAACTTACTGCCCGTTTTGCGAACTTCTCGGG
AGATCCGGTAACGATGGAAAGAAGGCTGAGAAGAAGGATTGGCGCTTTCGTATTCATTTTGGCAATCTTT
CCCTTCCAGGGAAGCCCGATTTCGACGGGCCAAAAGCTATAGGCAGCCAACGGGTACTTAACAGGGTCGA
TTTCAAATCCGGTAAGGCCCATGACTTCTTTAAGGCTTACGAAGTCGACCATACTAGGTTTCCCCGCTTC
GAAGGGGAGATTACCATAGATAATAAAGTCAGCGCTGAAGCCAGGAAACTGCTCTGTGATTCTCTCAAGT
TTACGGATCGGCTGTGTGGAGCTCTGTGCGTAATCAGGTTCGATGAATATACACCAGCAGCCGATAGTGG
GAAACAAACCGAAAATGTCCAAGCAGAACCGAATGCTAATCTCGCTGAAAAGACCGCAGAGCAAATTATT
AGCATTCTGGACGATAATAAGAAAACCGAATATACCCGCCTGCTTGCTGATGCTATTCGTTCACTCCGCC
GCTCTAGTAAACTTGTCGCTGGCTTGCCAAAGGATCATGACGGGAAGGATGACCATTACCTCTGGGATAT
CGGCAAGAAGAAGAAAGACGAAAACTCTGTCACTATTAGGCAAATCCTTACGACCTCAGCAGACACCAAG
GAACTCAAGAATGCCGGAAAATGGAGAGAATTCTGCGAGAAGCTGGGTGAAGCGCTGTACCTCAAGAGTA
AAGACATGAGTGGCGGCCTGAAAATTACTCGGAGAATACTGGGCGATGCTGAATTCCATGGAAAGCCCGA
TCGGCTTGAAAAGAGCCGGTCTGTGTCAATCGGATCTGTGTTGAAAGAAACTGTGGTATGCGGCGAACTG
GTCGCTAAAACGCCCTTCTTCTTCGGAGCGATAGACGAAGATGCAAAACAAACCGACCTGCAAGTACTCC
TCACTCCCGATAACAAGTATAGACTGCCAAGAAGCGCCGTGCGAGGTATACTCCGTCGAGATCTTCAAAC
CTATTTTGATAGCCCATGCAATGCTGAGTTGGGTGGACGGCCATGCATGTGTAAGACGTGTAGGATTATG
AGAGGGATCACGGTGATGGATGCGCGCAGTGAGTACAATGCCCCGCCAGAAATAAGGCATCGTACCCGCA
TTAATCCCTTCACAGGCACGGTTGCGGAAGGTGCCCTGTTTAATATGGAAGTAGCCCCCGAGGGGATTGT
CTTTCCATTTCAACTCCGGTACCGGGGCTCTGAAGATGGGCTGCCCGATGCACTGAAAACGGTGTTGAAA
TGGTGGGCTGAGGGGCAGGCATTCATGAGTGGCGCTGCCTCAACCGGGAAGGGCCGATTCCGGATGGAAA
ATGCTAAATATGAAACGCTGGATCTGAGCGACGAGAATCAAAGGAATGACTATCTTAAGAATTGGGGATG
GCGTGACGAGAAGGGGCTCGAGGAACTGAAGAAACGACTGAACTCAGGTCTGCCAGAGCCCGGTAATTAT
AGGGATCCAAAATGGCACGAGATTAACGTTTCCATTGAGATGGCAAGCCCTTTTATTAATGGCGACCCAA
TCCGCGCAGCCGTGGACAAACGTGGTACAGATGTGGTTACCTTCGTTAAGTATAAAGCTGAAGGGGAAGA
GGCGAAACCCGTATGTGCATACAAGGCCGAATCTTTTAGAGGGGTGATCAGAAGTGCCGTGGCACGCATT
CATATGGAAGATGGCGTCCCTTTGACTGAGTTGACTCACAGTGACTGTGAATGTCTCCTGTGCCAAATCT
TTGGAAGTGAGTATGAAGCCGGCAAAATAAGGTTTGAAGATCTCGTATTCGAAAGTGACCCGGAACCTGT
GACCTTCGATCATGTGGCCATCGATAGATTCACTGGCGGTGCAGCTGATAAGAAGAAATTCGATGATTCC
CCTCTGCCCGGTAGCCCTGCAAGACCGCTCATGTTGAAAGGCTCCTTCTGGATCCGCAGGGACGTTCTCG
AGGACGAAGAGTACTGTAAGGCACTCGGTAAGGCTCTTGCAGATGTGAATAATGGCCTTTATCCCCTCGG
TGGAAAGAGCGCCATCGGCTACGGACAGGTCAAGAGTCTGGGTATAAAGGGAGATGATAAGAGGATTTCT
CGCCTCATGAATCCTGCCTTTGATGAGACAGATGTAGCCGTTCCAGAAAAGCCCAAAACTGATGCCGAGG
TTCGCATCGAGGCAGAGAAAGTATATTACCCACACTATTTCGTCGAACCCCATAAGAAGGTGGAACGCGA
GGAGAAACCCTGTGGTCATCAAAAGTTCCACGAGGGGCGACTGACAGGTAAAATTCGGTGTAAGCTCATT
ACCAAGACACCCCTCATCGTCCCAGATACTAGTAATGACGATTTCTTCAGACCTGCGGATAAAGAAGCTC
GGAAGGAAAAGGACGAATATCATAAATCATATGCTTTCTTCAGACTTCATAAACAAATCATGATTCCCGG
GAGCGAATTGAGAGGAATGGTGAGTAGTGTCTACGAAACTGTGACAAATTCTTGCTTCAGGATATTTGAT
GAGACTAAACGGTTGTCATGGCGGATGGATGCTGATCACCAGAATGTGCTGCAAGACTTTCTCCCAGGTC
GAGTGACCGCCGATGGGAAACATATACAAAAGTTTTCCGAAACTGCAAGGGTGCCTTTCTATGACAAAAC
GCAGAAACATTTTGACATTCTTGATGAGCAAGAAATTGCTGGTGAGAAACCTGTTCGGATGTGGGTCAAG
CGTTTTATTAAACGAGGGGGTGGGTCAAGAGATAGTAGATACCAAAAGGCCTTTCAAGAGATACCCGAGA
ACGACCCAGACGGATGGGAGTGTAAAGAGGGCTACCTTCATGTCGTCGGCCCCAGCAAAGTAGAGTTTAG
TGACAAGAAAGGGGATGTGATCAATAACTTTCAAGGAACACTCCCATCAGTTCCCAACGACTGGAAAACA
ATTAGGACGAACGATTTTAAGAATAGGAAAAGGAAGAATGAACCTGTGTTTTGTTGTGAGGATGATAAGG
GCAATTACTATACCATGGCTAAATATTGCGAAACCTTCTTCTTCGATCTGAAGGAGAACGAGGAATACGA
GATCCCCGAGAAAGCAAGAATCAAATACAAAGAACTGCTCAGGGTCTATAACAACAATCCTCAAGCAGTG
CCGGAGAGCGTATTTCAGTCTAGAGTTGCCCGGGAAAACGTGGAAAAGCTGAAGTCCGGAGATCTTGTGT
ATTTCAAACATAATGAAAAGTACGTAGAGGACATCGTCCCAGTGCGGATTTCCCGAACTGTAGACGATAG
GATGATCGGCAAACGTATGAGCGCCGATCTGCGGCCGTGCCATGGAGATTGGGTGGAAGATGGTGATCTC
AGTGCCTTGAATGCATATCCCGAGAAAAGACTCCTCTTGCGCCACCCCAAAGGACTCTGCCCTGCTTGCC
GGCTCTTTGGAACCGGATCTTACAAGGGCAGAGTCAGGTTTGGATTCGTGTCACTCGAAAACGATCCGGA
GTGGCTGATCCCAGGCAAGAATCCCGGCGATCCGTTTCACGGCGGGCCGGTGATGCTCTCATTGTTGGAA
CGGCCTCGCCCGACTTGGAGTATACCGGGATCCGACAATAAGTTTAAAGTGCCTGGCAGAAAGTTTTACG
TCCACCACCACGCCTGGAAAACCATTAAGGACGGGAACCATCCCACAACAGGCAAAGCTATTGAACAAAG
CCCTAATAACCGCACTGTAGAAGCTCTCGCCGGCGGGAATTCCTTTAGCTTCGAAATTGCCTTTGAGAAC
CTGAAAGAATGGGAGCTGGGTTTGCTCATCCACAGCCTGCAACTCGAAAAGGGTCTGGCGCATAAACTTG
GAATGGCAAAGTCTATGGGATTTGGTTCAGTTGAAATTGACGTCGAATCAGTGCGCCTGAGAAAAGATTG
GAAGCAATGGCGGAATGGCAATTCCGAAATTCCCAACTGGTTGGGAAAAGGATTTGCTAAACTGAAGGAA
TGGTTCCGGGACGAGCTCGATTTTATAGAAAATCTTAAGAAACTTCTTTGGTTTCCTGAGGGCGACCAAG
CACCCCGGGTTTGCTACCCCATGCTGCGAAAGAAGGACGATCCTAATGGGAATAGCGGTTACGAAGAACT
CAAAGACGGGGAATTCAAGAAAGAAGATCGGCAGAAGAAGCTGACCACGCCGTGGACACCGTGGGCATAA
AATAAAATATCTTTATTTTCATTACATCTGTGTGTTGGTTTTTTGTGTGGAGGGCCTATTTCCCATGATT
CCTTCATATTTGCATATACGATACAAGGCTGTTAGAGAGATAATTAGAATTAATTTGACTGTAAACACAA
AGATATTAGTACAAAATACGTGACGTAGAAAGTAATAATTTCTTGGGTAGTTTGCAGTTTTAAAATTATG
TTTTAAAATGGACTATCATATGCTTACCGTAACTTGAAAGTATTTCGATTTCTTGGCTTTATATATCTTG
TGGAAAGGACGAAACACCGTTGATGTCACGGAACTGCAGCCAGCTTTCCGGGCATTGGCTTCCATTTTTT
TTGGGCCCGGGATCTTCCTAGAGCATGGCTACGTAGATAAGTAGCATGGCGGGTTAATCATTAACTACAA
GGAACCCCTAGTGATGGAGTTGGCCACTCCCTCTCTGCGCGCTCGCTCGCTCACTGAGGCCGGGCGACCA
AAGGTCGCCCGACGCCCGGGCTTTGCCCGGGCGGCCTCAGTGAGCGAGCGAGCGCGCAGCTGCATTAATG
AATCGGCCAACGCGCGGGGAGAGGCGGTTTGCGTATTGGGCGCT
